Addgene plasmid #127449: pTOX4
Purpose: Encodes YhaV toxin and amilCP chromoprotein. CAM-R
Depositing lab: Matthew Waldor. Depositing organization: Brigham and Women's Hospital. Publication: A New Suite of Allelic Exchange Vectors for the Scarless Modification of Proteobacterial Genomes. Lazarus JE, Warr AR, Kuehl CJ, Giorgio RT, Davis BM, Waldor MK. Appl Environ Microbiol. 2019 Jun 14. pii: AEM.00990-19. doi: 10.1128/AEM.00990-19. PubMed 31201277.
Backbone
  Vector backbone: pDS132
  Total vector size (bp): 6808
  Modifications to backbone: Extensive - see paper for details
  Vector type: Bacterial Expression
Growth in bacteria
  Bacterial resistance: Chloramphenicol, 25 μg/mL
  Growth temperature: 37°C
  Growth strain: Pir1
  Growth instructions: NEEDS 2% GLUCOSE
  Copy number: Unknown
Gene/Insert 1
  Gene/Insert name: yhaV toxin
  Promoter: pRha
  Cloning method: Gibson Cloning
  Sequencing primers: 5′ tcatctttccctggttgcca; 3′ tcaaacatgagaattcgcgga
Gene/Insert 2
  Gene/Insert name: amilCP chromoprotein
  Mutation: Codon optimized from protein sequence in FPbase
  Promoter: tac
  Cloning method: Gibson Cloning
  Sequencing primers: 5′ atgtgtggaaaggcggttca; 3′ AGATCCTTGGCGGCAAGAAA
Resource information
  A portion of this plasmid was derived from a plasmid made by: Swaine Chen lab
Terms and licenses: Academic/Nonprofit Terms; Industry Terms: Not Available to Industry
How to cite: pTOX4 was a gift from Matthew Waldor (Addgene plasmid # 127449 ; http://n2t.net/addgene:127449 ; RRID:Addgene_127449)
