[The description below was written by a language model from this plasmid's Addgene catalogue record and pLannotate feature annotations shown in this document.]
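Description:
pTOX4 is a 6,808 bp allelic exchange (suicide) vector built by extensive modification of the pDS132 backbone. It is intended for scarless modification of proteobacterial genomes. The plasmid replicates from the R6K γ origin, which requires the pi initiator protein, so it can be maintained only in pir-expressing E. coli hosts such as Pir1 and cannot replicate autonomously in typical target bacteria. Selection is by chloramphenicol, through a cat promoter–driven chloramphenicol acetyltransferase gene. An IncP origin of transfer, together with traJ, traK and a traI fragment, allows mobilisation by conjugation from a suitable donor strain into the recipient. The annotation also picks up short remnants of tetracycline resistance and rop sequences, which appear to be non-functional leftovers from earlier cloning steps.

The counterselection module is the E. coli yhaV gene, the toxic RNase component of a type II toxin–antitoxin system, placed under the rhamnose-inducible rhaB promoter and followed by the λ tL3 terminator. The activator RhaS is encoded on the plasmid, apparently driven by the AmpR (bla) promoter. Because this promoter is repressed by glucose, glucose keeps the toxin silent during propagation, while rhamnose induction kills cells that still carry the integrated vector and so enriches for the second recombination event. A codon-optimised amilCP chromoprotein from Acropora millepora, expressed from the tac promoter, gives a visible colour marker for colonies that retain the plasmid. rrnB T1 and T2 terminators lie upstream of an MCS fragment, which is presumably where homology arms for the desired allele are inserted, although the record does not specify the cloning site.
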