Features (pLannotate 1.2.2; 21 found; start..end, strand, type, name):
    276..378     +  promoter       cat promoter: promoter of the E. coli cat gene encoding chloramphenicol acetyltransferase
    379..1038    +  CDS            CmR: chloramphenicol acetyltransferase; cat; confers resistance to chloramphenicol
   1139..1225    +  terminator     rrnB T1 terminator: Escherichia coli rrnB; transcription terminator T1 from the E. coli rrnB gene
   1317..1344    +  terminator     rrnB T2 terminator: transcription terminator T2 from the E. coli rrnB gene
   1360..1377    -  misc_feature   MCS (fragment): pUC18/19 multiple cloning site
   1547..1665    +  promoter       rhaB promoter: promoter of the E. coli rhaBAD operon, conferring tight induction with L-rhamnose and repression with D-glucose in the presence of RhaR and RhaS (Giacalone et al., 2006)
   1689..2150    +  CDS            yhaV: YHAV_ECOLI - Experimental evidence at protein level: Swiss-Prot protein existence level 1. Toxic component of a type II toxin-antitoxin (TA) system. Has RNase activity in vitro. Overexpression leads to growth arrest after 30 minutes; these effects are overcome by concomitant expression of antitoxin SohA (PrlF). Massive overexpression is toxic. Unlike most other characterized TA systems degrades rRNA, and co-folding of the both TA proteins is necessary in vitro for inhibition of the RNase activity. It is not known if it has any sequence-specificity. Acts as a transcription factor. The YhaV/PrlF
   2213..2459    +  terminator     λ tL3 terminator: transcription terminator tL3 from phage λ
   2495..2511    -  protein_bind   lac operator: The lac repressor binds to the lac operator to inhibit transcription in E. coli. This inhibition can be relieved by adding lactose or isopropyl-β-D-thiogalactopyranoside (IPTG). lac repressor encoded by lacI
   2546..2934    -  rep_origin     R6K γ ori: γ replication origin from E. coli plasmid R6K; requires the R6K initiator protein pi for replication
   2948..3514    -  CDS            traI (fragment): TRAI6_ECOLX - Experimental evidence at protein level: Swiss-Prot protein existence level 1. The initiation process of transfer DNA synthesis requires the interaction of at least three plasmid-specific components (TraH, I, and J) at the transfer origin resulting in the assembly of a specialised nucleoprotein complex - the relaxosome. Site- and strand-specific cleavage at the transfer origin is dependent on TraI and TraJ. From Escherichia coli.
   3552..3923    -  CDS            traJ: oriT-recognizing protein; traJ
   3956..4065    -  oriT           oriT: incP origin of transfer
   4291..4692    +  CDS            traK: TRAK4_ECOLX - Experimental evidence at protein level: Swiss-Prot protein existence level 1. From Escherichia coli.
   4683..4871    +  CDS            TcR (fragment): tetracycline efflux protein; tet; confers resistance to tetracycline
   4870..4910    +  CDS            rop (fragment): Rop protein, which maintains plasmids at low copy number; rop
   4978..5077    +  promoter       AmpR promoter: bla
   5105..5938    +  CDS            rhaS: RHAS_ECOLI - Also known as rhaC2. Experimental evidence at protein level: Swiss-Prot protein existence level 1. Activates expression of the rhaBAD and rhaT operons. From Escherichia coli (strain K12).
   5948..5964    +  misc_feature   MCS (fragment): pUC18/19 multiple cloning site
   5976..6004    +  promoter       tac promoter: strong E. coli promoter; hybrid between the trp and lac UV5 promoters
   6071..6733    +  CDS            amilCP: amilCP is a fluorescent protein published in 2008, derived from Acropora millepora. It is reported to be a tetramer.
>Addgene plasmid #127449 | pTOX4 | addgene full sequence | sequence record 251117 | Addgene NGS Result
CCCCGCTTCGGCGGGGTTTTTTCGCTGATCACGTACGATATCTTCGAACCGGTGCACATGGTGTACAGGG
CCCTAGGATAGGACGTCTTAAGGTTTAAACCAGGTTAATTAATTTAAATGCATCCCGGGACGTCTCGAGC
TCGATCGGACCGCGGCCGCTAGCACGTATACCAAGTGTCCTGTTTTCTTGCCGCCAAGGATCTGATGGCG
CAGGGGATCAAGATCTCTGTTGATACCGGGAAGCCCTGGGCCAACTTTTGGCGAAAATGAGACGTTGATC
GGCACGTAAGAGGTTCCAACTTTCACCATAATGAAATAAGATCACTACCGGGCGTATTTTTTGAGTTATC
GAGATTTTCAGGAGCTAAGGAAGCTAAAATGGAGAAAAAAATCACTGGATATACCACCGTTGATATATCC
CAATGGCATCGTAAAGAACATTTTGAGGCATTTCAGTCAGTTGCTCAATGTACCTATAACCAGACCGTTC
AGCTGGATATTACGGCCTTTTTAAAGACCGTAAAGAAAAATAAGCACAAGTTTTATCCGGCCTTTATTCA
CATTCTTGCCCGCCTGATGAATGCTCATCCGGAATTACGTATGGCAATGAAAGACGGTGAGCTGGTGATA
TGGGATAGTGTTCACCCTTGTTACACCGTTTTCCATGAGCAAACTGAAACGTTTTCATCGCTCTGGAGTG
AATACCACGACGATTTCCGGCAGTTTCTACACATATATTCGCAAGATGTGGCGTGTTACGGTGAAAACCT
GGCCTATTTCCCTAAAGGGTTTATTGAGAATATGTTTTTCGTCTCAGCCAATCCCTGGGTGAGTTTCACC
AGTTTTGATTTAAACGTGGCCAATATGGACAACTTCTTCGCCCCCGTTTTCACCATGGGCAAATATTATA
CGCAAGGCGACAAGGTGCTGATGCCGCTGGCGATTCAGGTTCATCATGCCGTTTGTGATGGCTTCCATGT
CGGCAGAATGCTTAATGAATTACAACAGTACTGCGATGAGTGGCAGGGCGGGGCGTAATTTTTTTAAGGC
AGTTATTGTCTTCAAATTCCCGTTGCATCGATGGCCCCCGATGGTAGTGTGGGGTCTCCCCATGCGAGAG
TAGGGAACTGCCAGGCATCAAATAAAACGAAAGGCTCAGTCGAAAGACTGGGCCTTTCGTTTTATCTGTT
GTTTGTCGGTGAACGCTCTCCTGAGTAGGACAAATCCGCCGGGAGCGGATTTGAACGTTGCGAAGCAACG
GCCCGGAGGGTGGCGGGCAGGACGCCCGCCATAAACTGCCAGGCATCAAATTAAGCAGAAGGCCATCCTG
ACGGATGGCCTTTTTGCGTGGCCAGTGCCAAGCTTGCATGCCTGCAGCTGTCCGGAACTAGTCGAGGCCA
TGGTGGCCTCCTGATGTCGTCAACACGGCGAAATAGTAATCACGAGGTCAGGTTCTTACCTTAAATTTTC
GACGGAAAACCACGTAAAAAACGTCGATTTTTCAATATACAGCGTGAATTTTCAGGAAATGCGGTGAGCA
TCACATCACCACAATTCAGCAAATTGTGAACATCATCACGTTCATCTTTCCCTGGTTGCCAATGGCCCAT
TTTCCTGTCAGTAACGAGAAGGTCGCGAATTCAGGCGCTTTTTAGACTGGTCGTAATGAAATTCAGCAGG
ATCACCATATGGATTTTCCACAAAGGGTTAATGGTTGGGCGCTATATGCTCATCCCTGTTTTCAGGAAAC
CTACGACGCTTTAGTTGCCGAAGTCGAGACATTAAAGGGAAAAGATCCTGAAAATTATCAGAGAAAAGCC
GCCACAAAGTTATTGGCGGTAGTCCATAAAGTGATTGAGGAGCATATCACGGTCAATCCATCATCACCGG
CATTCCGTCATGGCAAGTCGTTAGGCTCTGGGAAAAATAAAGACTGGTCACGGGTAAAATTTGGTGCTGG
TCGTTATCGTCTCTTCTTTCGTTATAGTGAAAAAGAGAAAGTCATCATTCTGGGATGGATGAACGATGAA
AACACTCTGCGCACCTACGGTAAAAAAACAGATGCCTATACCGTATTCAGCAAAATGTTAAAAAGAGGAC
ATCCTCCTGCCGACTGGGAAACCCTCACCCGAGAAACAGAAGAAACCCATTGAGGATCCGCGAATTCTCA
TGTTTGACAGCTTATCACTGATCAGTGAATTAATGGCGATGACGCATCCTCACGATAATATCCGGGTAGG
CGCAATCACTTTCGTCTCTACTCCGTTACAAAGCGAGGCTGGGTATTTCCCGGCCTTTCTGTTATCCGAA
ATCCACTGAAAGCACAGCGGCTGGCTGAGGAGATAAATAATAAACGAGGGGCTGTATGCACAAAGCATCT
TCTGTTGAGTTAAGAACGAGTATCGAGATGGCACATAGCCTTGCTCAAATTGGAATCAGGTTTGTGCCAA
TACCAGTAGAAACAGACGAAGAAGTCGTGGGGGAATTCCACAAATTGTTATCCGCTCACAATTCCACATG
TGGAATTCCACATGTGGAATTCCCATGTCAGCCGTTAAGTGTTCCTGTGTCACTCAAAATTGCTTTGAGA
GGCTCTAAGGGCTTCTCAGTGCGTTACATCCCTGGCTTGTTGTCCACAACCGTTAAACCTTAAAAGCTTT
AAAAGCCTTATATATTCTTTTTTTTCTTATAAAACTTAAAACCTTAGAGGCTATTTAAGTTGCTGATTTA
TATTAATTTTATTGTTCAAACATGAGAGCTTAGTACGTGAAACATGAGAGCTTAGTACGTTAGCCATGAG
AGCTTAGTACGTTAGCCATGAGGGTTTAGTTCGTTAAACATGAGAGCTTAGTACGTTAAACATGAGAGCT
TAGTACGTGAAACATGAGAGCTTAGTACGTACTATCAACAGGTTGAACTGCTGATCTTCAGATCCTCTAC
GCCGGACGCATCGTGGCCGGATCCAGCCGACCAGGCTTTCCACGCCCGCGTGCCGCTCCATGTCGTTCGC
GCGGTTCTCGGAAACGCGCTGCCGCGTTTCGTGATTGTCACGCTCAAGCCCGTAGTCCCGTTCGAGCGTC
GCGCAGAGGTCAGCGAGGGCGCGGTAGGCCCGATACGGCTCATGGATGGTGTTTCGGGTCGGGTGAATCT
TGTTGATGGCGATATGGATGTGCAGGTTGTCGGTGTCGTGATGCACGGCACTGACGCGCTGATGCTCGGC
GAAGCCAAGCCCAGCGCAGATGCGGTCCTCAATCGCGCGCAACGTCTCCGCGTCGGGCTTCTCTCCCGCG
CGGAAGCTAACCAGCAGGTGATAGGTCTTGTCGGCCTCGGAACGGGTGTTGCCGTGCTGGGTCGCCATCA
CCTCGGCCATGACAGCGGGCAGGGTGTTTGCCTCGCAGTTCGTGACGCGCACGTGACCCAGGCGCTCGGT
CTTGCCTTGCTCGTCGGTGATGTACTTCACCAGCTCCGCGAAGTCGCTCTTCTTGATGGAGCGCATGGGG
ACGTGCTTGGCAATCACGCGCACCCCCCGGCCGTTTTAGCGGCTAAAAAAGTCATGGCTCTGCCCTCGGG
CGGACCACGCCCATCATGACCTTGCCAAGCTCGTCCTGCTTCTCTTCGATCTTCGCCAGCAGGGCGAGGA
TCGTGGCATCACCGAACCGCGCCGTGCGCGGGTCGTCGGTGAGCCAGAGTTTCAGCAGGCCGCCCAGGCG
GCCCAGGTCGCCATTGATGCGGGCCAGCTCGCGGACGTGCTCATAGTCCACGACGCCCGTGATTTTGTAG
CCCTGGCCGACGGCCAGCAGGTAGGCCGACAGGCTCATGCCGGCCGCCGCCGCCTTTTCCTCAATCGCTC
TTCGTTCGTCTGGAAGGCAGTACACCTTGATAGGTGGGCTGCCCTTCCTGGTTGGCTTGGTTTCATCAGC
CATCCGCTTGCCCTCATCTGTTACGCCGGCGGTAGCCGGCCAGCCTCGCAGAGCAGGATTCCCGTTGAGC
ACCGCCAGGTGCGAATAAGGGACAGTGAAGAAGGAACACCCGCTCGCGGGTGGGCCTACTTCACCTATCC
TGCCCGGCTGACGCCGTTGGATACACCAAGGAAAGTCTACACGAACCCTTTGGCAAAATCCTGTATATCG
TGCGAAAAAGGATGGATATACCGAAAAAATCGCTATAATGACCCCGAAGCAGGGTTATGCAGCGGAAAAG
CGCTGCTTCCCTGCTGTTTTGTGGAATATCTACCGACTGGAAACAGGCAAATGCAGGAAATTACTGAACT
GAGGGGACAGGCGAGAGACGATGCCAAAGAGCTACACCGACGAGCTGGCCGAGTGGGTTGAATCCCGCGC
GGCCAAGAAGCGCCGGCGTGATGAGGCTGCGGTTGCGTTCCTGGCGGTGAGGGCGGATGTCGAGGCGGCG
TTAGCGTCCGGCTATGCGCTCGTCACCATTTGGGAGCACATGCGGGAAACGGGGAAGGTCAAGTTCTCCT
ACGAGACGTTCCGCTCGCACGCCAGGCGGCACATCAAGGCCAAGCCCGCCGATGTGCCCGCACCGCAGGC
CAAGGCTGCGGAACCCGCGCCGGCACCCAAGACGCCGGAGCCACGGCGGCCGAAGCAGGGGGGCAAGGCT
GAAAAGCCGGCCCCCGCTGCGGCCCCGACCGGCTTCACCTTCAACCCAACACCGGACAAAAAGGATCCTC
TACGCCGGACGCATCGTGGCCGGCATCACCGGCGCCACAGGTGCGGTTGCTGGCGCCTATATCGCCGACA
TCACCGATGGGGAAGATCGGGCTCGCCACTTCGGGCTCATGAGCGCTTGTTTCGGCGTGGGTATGGTGGC
AGGCCCCGTGGCCGGGGGACTGTTGGGCGCCATCTCCTTGCTGCCTCGCGCGTTTCGGTGATGACGGTGA
AAACCTCTGACACATGCAGCTCCCGGAGACGGTCACAGCTTGTCTGTAAGCGGATGCCGTAAGTAAGGTA
AAGGCCTCGCGGAACCCCTATTTGTTTATTTTTCTAAATACATTCAAATATGTATCCGCTCATGAGACAA
TAACCCTGATAAATGCTTCAATAATATTGAAAAAGGAGCTTATCACCGATAAGGAGGTTTTTTAATGACG
GTGCTGCACTCGGTTGACTTCTTCCCTAGCGGCAATGCCAGCGTTGCCATTGAGCCGCGCCTGCCTCAAG
CCGACTTCCCGGAGCACCACCACGACTTCCACGAGATCGTTATCGTGGAGCACGGTACCGGCATCCACGT
TTTCAACGGCCAACCGTACACGATTACGGGCGGTACCGTGTGCTTCGTTCGTGATCACGACCGCCACTTA
TACGAGCACACGGACAACTTATGCTTAACCAACGTTTTATACCGTAGCCCTGACCGCTTCCAATTCCTGG
CGGGCTTAAACCAACTGTTACCGCAGGAATTAGACGGCCAATACCCTAGCCATTGGCGTGTGAATCATTC
GGTGCTGCAACAAGTTCGCCAATTAGTGGCGCAAATGGAGCAACAAGAGGGCGAGAACGACCTGCCGAGC
ACGGCGAGCCGTGAAATTCTGTTCATGCAGCTGTTACTGCTGTTACGCAAGTCGAGCCTGCAAGAAAATT
TAGAGAATTCGGCGAGCCGCCTGAATCTGCTGTTAGCGTGGTTAGAAGATCACTTCGCGGACGAAGTTAA
CTGGGATGCGGTTGCCGACCAGTTCAGCCTGAGCTTACGCACCCTGCACCGCCAACTGAAACAACAGACC
GGCTTAACCCCGCAACGCTATTTAAACCGTTTACGCTTAATGAAGGCGCGCCACTTACTGCGCCATTCGG
AAGCGTCGGTGACCGATATTGCGTACCACTGTGGCTTTTCGGATAGCAATCATTTCAGCACCCTGTTCCG
TCGCGAATTCAATTGGAGCCCTCGCGACATCCGCCAAGGCCGCGACGGTTTCTTACAGTGAAGGCCTTCT
AGAGTCGACCTGCATCGACCTGCAGTTGACAATTAATCATCGGCTCGTATAATGTGTGGAAAGGCGGTTC
ACCGCCGTTTTCACACAGGAAACAGAATTCTTTAAGAAGGAGATATACATATGTCAGTGATAGCAAAGCA
GATGACATACAAAGTATATATGAGCGGTACTGTAAATGGTCACTACTTCGAAGTAGAAGGTGATGGCAAA
GGGAAGCCGTATGAGGGTGAACAAACAGTGAAGCTTACAGTTACGAAGGGTGGCCCTTTGCCGTTCGCGT
GGGACATTTTGTCGCCACAGTGCCAGTACGGGAGCATACCATTCACCAAGTATCCAGAGGACATACCAGA
CTACGTGAAACAGTCCTTTCCCGAAGGCTATACCTGGGAGCGCATAATGAACTTTGAAGACGGTGCGGTT
TGTACGGTATCGAACGATTCATCAATCCAAGGAAATTGCTTTATTTATCATGTTAAATTTTCGGGGCTTA
ACTTTCCGCCAAATGGCCCCGTGATGCAGAAGAAAACTCAGGGCTGGGAACCAAATACCGAGCGCCTTTT
CGCTCGGGACGGAATGCTGTTGGGAAACAATTTTATGGCGTTGAAGCTGGAAGGGGGTGGCCACTATCTC
TGTGAATTCAAGACAACATACAAAGCCAAGAAGCCTGTCAAGATGCCCGGTTATCACTATGTGGACCGGA
AGCTCGATGTCACTAATCACAACAAGGATTATACTTCAGTTGAACAGTGCGAAATTTCGATCGCTCGCAA
ACCTGTCGTAGCATAAGGGGCATGCAAGCTTGGCTGTTTTGGCGGATGAGAGGGTACCGCATGAGCTTCG
AGCTAATCGCGCAAAAAA
